Addgene plasmid #67551: pCfB2197
Purpose: (Empty Backbone) EasyClone system-based yeast integrative vector carrying loxP-flanked natMX marker, integration into S. cerevisiae XII-1 chromosomal location, USER site for cloning, amp resistance
Depositing lab: Irina Borodina. Depositing organization: Danmarks Tekniske Universitet. Publication: EasyClone 2.0: expanded toolkit of integrative vectors for stable gene expression in industrial Saccharomyces cerevisiae strains. Stovicek V, Borja GM, Forster J, Borodina I. J Ind Microbiol Biotechnol. 2015 Sep 16. 10.1007/s10295-015-1684-8 PubMed 26376869.
Backbone
  Vector backbone: EasyClone
  Backbone size (bp): 5916
  Vector type: Yeast Expression, Cre/Lox ; integrative
Growth in bacteria
  Bacterial resistance: Ampicillin, 100 μg/mL
  Growth temperature: 37°C
  Growth strain: DH5alpha
  Copy number: High Copy
Terms and licenses: Academic/Nonprofit Terms; Industry Terms: Not Available to Industry
How to cite: pCfB2197 was a gift from Irina Borodina (Addgene plasmid # 67551 ; http://n2t.net/addgene:67551 ; RRID:Addgene_67551)
