[The description below was written by a language model from this plasmid's Addgene catalogue record and pLannotate feature annotations shown in this document.]
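Description:
pCfB2197 is an empty-backbone yeast integrative vector from the EasyClone 2.0 toolkit, designed for stable, single-locus insertion of expression cassettes into the Saccharomyces cerevisiae genome at the XII-1 chromosomal site. The 5,916 bp plasmid is maintained in E. coli through a high-copy ColE1/pUC-type origin and an ampicillin resistance gene (β-lactamase). No yeast replication origin is annotated, consistent with its integrative design. The annotated fragments of yeast sequence (a partial YL334 open reading frame and a partial RPS25A match) probably belong to the homology arms that direct recombination into the target locus, although the record does not label them as such.

The cloning region is a USER site, which the catalogue entry mentions but the feature table does not annotate. It apparently lies between the ADH1 and CYC1 terminators, which sit in opposite orientations across the plasmid's numbering origin. This layout would let one or two genes with their promoters be inserted, each ending at its own terminator. No yeast promoter for the payload is present in the empty vector, so it has to be supplied with the insert. Selection in yeast relies on the natMX cassette, in which nourseothricin acetyltransferase is expressed from the Ashbya gossypii TEF promoter and terminator. Because this is a dominant marker, it works in prototrophic industrial strains that lack auxotrophies. The cassette is flanked by two loxP sites in the same orientation, so Cre recombinase can excise the marker after integration and allow it to be reused in further rounds of engineering. Other annotations (a T7 promoter, lacZα and KanR fragments, rrnB terminator pieces, a 5S rRNA match and two minimal FRT sites) appear to be backbone remnants or incidental matches with no stated function.
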