Features (pLannotate 1.2.2; 21 found; start..end, strand, type, name):
     30..219     +  terminator     CYC1 terminator: S. cerevisiae CYC1; transcription terminator for CYC1
    267..300     -  protein_bind   loxP: Cre-mediated recombination occurs in the 8-bp core sequence (GCATACAT). Cre recombinase
    355..698     +  promoter       TEF promoter: Ashbya gossypii TEF promoter
    705..1269    +  CDS            NrsR (fragment): nourseothricin acetyltransferase; Streptomyces noursei nat1; confers resistance to nourseothricin
   1277..1474    +  terminator     TEF terminator: Ashbya gossypii TEF terminator
   1537..1570    -  protein_bind   loxP: Cre-mediated recombination occurs in the 8-bp core sequence (GCATACAT). Cre recombinase
   1614..1632    -  promoter       T7 promoter: promoter for bacteriophage T7 RNA polymerase
   1640..1691    +  CDS            lacZα (fragment): LacZα fragment of β-galactosidase; lacZ fragment
   2109..2312    -  CDS            YL334_YEAST (fragment): Protein uncertain: Swiss-Prot protein existence level 5. From Saccharomyces cerevisiae (strain ATCC 204508 / S288c) (Baker's yeast).
   2350..2383    -  protein_bind   FRT (minimal): supports FLP-mediated excision but not integration (Turan and Bode, 2011) FLP recombinase from the Saccharomyces cerevisiae 2μ plasmid
   2853..2872    +  CDS            lacZα (fragment): LacZα fragment of β-galactosidase; lacZ fragment
   2897..2914    -  terminator     rrnB T2 terminator (fragment): transcription terminator T2 from the E. coli rrnB gene
   3139..3727    -  rep_origin     ori: high-copy-number ColE1/pMB1/pBR322/pUC origin of replication
   3851..4711    -  CDS            AmpR: β-lactamase; bla; confers resistance to ampicillin, carbenicillin, and related antibiotics
   4714..4810    -  promoter       AmpR promoter (fragment): bla
   4840..4864    -  CDS            KanR (fragment): aminoglycoside phosphotransferase; aph(3')-Ia; confers resistance to kanamycin
   4893..5008    +  ncRNA          5S rRNA: Accession: RF00001 - 5S ribosomal RNA
   5012..5052    +  terminator     rrnB T1 terminator (fragment): transcription terminator T1 from the E. coli rrnB gene
   5096..5129    +  protein_bind   FRT (minimal): supports FLP-mediated excision but not integration (Turan and Bode, 2011) FLP recombinase from the Saccharomyces cerevisiae 2μ plasmid
   5168..5281    -  CDS            RPS25A (fragment): RS25A_YEAST - Also known as RPS31A. Experimental evidence at protein level: Swiss-Prot protein existence level 1. Component of the ribosome, a large ribonucleoprotein complex responsible for the synthesis of proteins in the cell. The small ribosomal subunit (SSU) binds messenger RNAs (mRNAs) and translates the encoded message by selecting cognate aminoacyl-transfer RNA (tRNA) molecules. The large subunit (LSU) contains the ribosomal catalytic site termed the peptidyl transferase center (PTC), which catalyzes the formation of peptide bonds, thereby polymerizing the amino acids delivered by tRNA
   5722..5887    -  terminator     ADH1 terminator: S. cerevisiae ADH1; transcription terminator for the S. cerevisiae alcohol dehydrogenase 1 (ADH1) gene
>Addgene plasmid #67551 | pCfB2197 | depositor full sequence | sequence record 116386 | pCfB2197 sequence 5916 bps
CAACGGAATGCGTGCGATCGCGTGCATTCATCCGCTCTAACCGAAAAGGAAGGAGTTAGACAACCTGAAG
TCTAGGTCCCTATTTATTTTTTTATAGTTATGTTAGTATTAAGAACGTTATTTATATTTCAAATTTTTCT
TTTTTTTCTGTACAGACGCGTGTACGCATGTAACATTATACTGAAAACCTTGCTTGAGAAGGTTTTGGGA
CGCTCGAAGATCGCGTCAGCTGAAGCTTCGTACGCTGCAGGTCGACAACCCTTAATATAACTTCGTATAA
TGTATGCTATACGAAGTTATTAGGTCTAGAGATCTGTTTAGCTTGCCTCGTCCCCGCCGGGTCACCCGGC
CAGCGACATGGAGGCCCAGAATACCCTCCTTGACAGTCTTGACGTGCGCAGCTCAGGGGCATGATGTGAC
TGTCGCCCGTACATTTAGCCCATACATCCCCATGTATAATCATTTGCATCCATACATTTTGATGGCCGCA
CGGCGCGAAGCAAAAATTACGGCTCCTCGCTGCAGACCTGCGAGCAGGGAAACGCTCCCCTCACAGACGC
GTTGAATTGTCCCCACGCCGCGCCCCTGTAGAGAAATATAAAAGGTTAGGATTTGCCACTGAGGTTCTTC
TTTCATATACTTCCTTTTAAAATCTTGCTAGGATACAGTTCTCACATCACATCCGAACATAAACAACCAT
GGGTACCACTCTTGACGACACGGCTTACCGGTACCGCACCAGTGTCCCGGGGGACGCCGAGGCCATCGAG
GCACTGGATGGGTCCTTCACCACCGACACCGTTTTCCGCGTCACCGCCACCGGGGACGGCTTCACCCTGC
GGGAGGTGCCGGTGGACCCGCCCCTGACCAAGGTGTTCCCCGACGACGAATCGGACGACGAATCGGACGA
CGGGGAGGACGGCGACCCGGACTCCCGGACGTTCGTCGCGTACGGGGACGACGGCGACCTGGCGGGCTTC
GTGGTCGTCTCGTACTCCGGCTGGAACCGCCGGCTGACCGTCGAGGACATCGAGGTCGCCCCGGAGCACC
GGGGGCACGGGGTCGGGCGCGCGTTGATGGGGCTCGCGACGGAGTTCGCCCGCGAGCGGGGCGCCGGGCA
CCTCTGGCTGGAGGTCACCAACGTCAACGCACCGGCGATCCACGCGTACCGGCGGATGGGGTTCACCCTC
TGCGGCCTGGACACCGCCCTGTACGACGGCACCGCCTCGGACGGCGAGCAGGCGCTCTACATGAGCATGC
CCTGCCCCTAATCAGTACTGACAATAAAAAGATTCTTGTTTTCAAGAACTTGTCATTTGTATAGTTTTTT
TATATTGTAGTTGTTCTATTTTAATCAAATGTTAGCGTGATTTATATTTTTTTTCGCCTCGACATCATCT
GCCCAGATGCGAAGTTAAGTGCGCAGAAAGTAATATCATGCGTCAATCGTATGTGAATGCTGGTCGCTAT
ACTGCTGTCGATTCGATACTAACGCCGCCATCCAGTGTCGAAAACGAGCTCTCGAGAACCCTTAATATAA
CTTCGTATAATGTATGCTATACGAAGTTATTAGGTGATATCAGATCCACTAGTGGCCTATGCACCCAATT
CGCCCTATAGTGAGTCGTATTACGCGCGCTCACTGGCCGTCGTTTTACAACGTCGTGACTGGGAAAACCC
TGGCGTTACCCCTGCAGGACTAGTGCTGAGGCATTAATCTTCCCGTGAATCAACTGCACATACCTTAATA
ACTAGTTCAGTTTAGTGCTCTGTCTGAGTGACTGTAATAATAAATTTTACAAGCCACTTCTCATGACATA
TATTGGTAAGTAACTTCATCAATACTAATTAGTCTTTGCCGGTTACCCATCTGGCCCCTGACTTGCGATG
CTTAGGAAGTTCCATACTCGCGGCTCTTCCCAACAGTAGCACATCCGTGAAACTTCTGGCGCTATTCATT
ATGCAGTACCAGGACAAGAAGTTAAAAAAAAAGCTCTGTTACAAGTTCAATGGTGGTGCAAGGATTGAAG
TTATTATCCAGGAGGCACGGATGCAAAAGATAGAGGACAAATTAATTTCCTTAAAATTCAAAATGCTCAT
TATTGTCACGCTGTATGAGCATTTGGTGAAGATTTCACTGGGAAATGTTGCAATAATTTGATAATCGTTC
GTATTGGATGAAACTGTAACATCATCTGTTTATTAAGTATCCGTGTTATTAGTATATCATCACATACGGT
GTAAGAAGATAACATAAAGATTGAGAAACAGTCATCAAATATAATGGAAGCTGAAATGCGAGGATTGATT
AAGACCTCAGCGCGGCCGCAAATTTAAATAAAATGAAGTGAAGTTCCTATACTTTCTAGAGAATAGGAAC
TTCTATAGTGAGTCGAATAAGGGCGACACAAAATTTATTCTAAATGCATAATAAATACTGATAACATCTT
ATAGTTTGTATTATATTTTGTATTATCGTTGACATGTATAATTTTGATATCAAAAACTGATTTTCCCTTT
ATTATTTTCGAGATTTATTTTCTTAATTCTCTTTAACAAACTAGAAATATTGTATATACAAAAAATCATA
AATAATAGATGAATAGTTTAATTATAGGTGTTCATCAATCGAAAAAGCAACGTATCTTATTTAAAGTGCG
TTGCTTTTTTCTCATTTATAAGGTTAAATAATTCTCATATATCAAGCAAAGTGACAGGCGCCCTTAAATA
TTCTGACAAATGCTCTTTCCCTAAACTCCCCCCATAAAAAAACCCGCCGAAGCGGGTTTTTACGTTATTT
GCGGATTAACGATTACTCGTTATCAGAACCGCCCAGGGGGCCCGAGCTTAAGACTGGCCGTCGTTTTACA
ACACAGAAAGAGTTTGTAGAAACGCAAAAAGGCCATCCGTCAGGGGCCTTCTGCTTAGTTTGATGCCTGG
CAGTTCCCTACTCTCGCCTTCCGCTTCCTCGCTCACTGACTCGCTGCGCTCGGTCGTTCGGCTGCGGCGA
GCGGTATCAGCTCACTCAAAGGCGGTAATACGGTTATCCACAGAATCAGGGGATAACGCAGGAAAGAACA
TGTGAGCAAAAGGCCAGCAAAAGGCCAGGAACCGTAAAAAGGCCGCGTTGCTGGCGTTTTTCCATAGGCT
CCGCCCCCCTGACGAGCATCACAAAAATCGACGCTCAAGTCAGAGGTGGCGAAACCCGACAGGACTATAA
AGATACCAGGCGTTTCCCCCTGGAAGCTCCCTCGTGCGCTCTCCTGTTCCGACCCTGCCGCTTACCGGAT
ACCTGTCCGCCTTTCTCCCTTCGGGAAGCGTGGCGCTTTCTCATAGCTCACGCTGTAGGTATCTCAGTTC
GGTGTAGGTCGTTCGCTCCAAGCTGGGCTGTGTGCACGAACCCCCCGTTCAGCCCGACCGCTGCGCCTTA
TCCGGTAACTATCGTCTTGAGTCCAACCCGGTAAGACACGACTTATCGCCACTGGCAGCAGCCACTGGTA
ACAGGATTAGCAGAGCGAGGTATGTAGGCGGTGCTACAGAGTTCTTGAAGTGGTGGGCTAACTACGGCTA
CACTAGAAGAACAGTATTTGGTATCTGCGCTCTGCTGAAGCCAGTTACCTTCGGAAAAAGAGTTGGTAGC
TCTTGATCCGGCAAACAAACCACCGCTGGTAGCGGTGGTTTTTTTGTTTGCAAGCAGCAGATTACGCGCA
GAAAAAAAGGATCTCAAGAAGATCCTTTGATCTTTTCTACGGGGTCTGACGCTCAGTGGAACGACGCGCG
CGTAACTCACGTTAAGGGATTTTGGTCATGAGCTTGCGCCGTCCCGTCAAGTCAGCGTAATGCTCTGCTT
TTACCAATGCTTAATCAGTGAGGCACCTATCTCAGCGATCTGTCTATTTCGTTCATCCATAGTTGCCTGA
CTCCCCGTCGTGTAGATAACTACGATACGGGAGGGCTTACCATCTGGCCCCAGCGCTGCGATGATACCGC
GAGAACCACGCTCACCGGCTCCGGATTTATCAGCAATAAACCAGCCAGCCGGAAGGGCCGAGCGCAGAAG
TGGTCCTGCAACTTTATCCGCCTCCATCCAGTCTATTAATTGTTGCCGGGAAGCTAGAGTAAGTAGTTCG
CCAGTTAATAGTTTGCGCAACGTTGTTGCCATCGCTACAGGCATCGTGGTGTCACGCTCGTCGTTTGGTA
TGGCTTCATTCAGCTCCGGTTCCCAACGATCAAGGCGAGTTACATGATCCCCCATGTTGTGCAAAAAAGC
GGTTAGCTCCTTCGGTCCTCCGATCGTTGTCAGAAGTAAGTTGGCCGCAGTGTTATCACTCATGGTTATG
GCAGCACTGCATAATTCTCTTACTGTCATGCCATCCGTAAGATGCTTTTCTGTGACTGGTGAGTACTCAA
CCAAGTCATTCTGAGAATAGTGTATGCGGCGACCGAGTTGCTCTTGCCCGGCGTCAATACGGGATAATAC
CGCGCCACATAGCAGAACTTTAAAAGTGCTCATCATTGGAAAACGTTCTTCGGGGCGAAAACTCTCAAGG
ATCTTACCGCTGTTGAGATCCAGTTCGATGTAACCCACTCGTGCACCCAACTGATCTTCAGCATCTTTTA
CTTTCACCAGCGTTTCTGGGTGAGCAAAAACAGGAAGGCAAAATGCCGCAAAAAAGGGAATAAGGGCGAC
ACGGAAATGTTGAATACTCATATTCTTCCTTTTTCAATATTATTGAAGCATTTATCAGGGTTATTGTCTC
ATGAGCGGATACATATTTGAATGTATTTAGAAAAATAAACAAATAGGGGTCAGTGTTACAACCAATTAAC
CAATTCTGAACATTATCGCGAGCCCATTTATACCTGAATATGGCTCATAACACCCCTTGTTTGCCTGGCG
GCAGTAGCGCGGTGGTCCCACCTGACCCCATGCCGAACTCAGAAGTGAAACGCCGTAGCGCCGATGGTAG
TGTGGGGACTCCCCATGCGAGAGTAGGGAACTGCCAGGCATCAAATAAAACGAAAGGCTCAGTCGAAAGA
CTGGGCCTTTCGCCCGGGCTAATTATGGGGTGTCGCCCTTATTCGACTCTATAGTGAAGTTCCTATTCTC
TAGAAAGTATAGGAACTTCTGAAGTGGGGATTTAAATGCGGCCGCGCTGAGGGTTTAATGTTGAGCTCTG
TCCTTCATGGACTTTTTGGACCACTTCTTCTTGGACTTCTTACCACCAGCAAGAGCGGCAGCGGCTTTGG
CAGCTTTAGACAATTGTTGCTTTGGAGGCATGTTATATTATGTTCTGAGACGTAAGAAAGGGTGAAAATT
GATGTTAGTGTCAAAAATTATATTACAAAATACGCAGAGATATTCTAGTTCCTTTGATGAATGAATCTTT
CAGAAAAAAAAGTCAAAGCAAAAGCAAAATGGCCTGCAGACTAAACTGTATGGTGGTCTTGGAATGATAA
AGATCTGTTTAATAGATTTAGTAGATACAATAGCACATCTCATTACCCAGTTATGATTGACGTCATTCTG
AGTTACAATGATCTTAGCGACCTGTGCTCATTATTTGCTCCACTAATTCTAATTTTCCTCGCCTTTCATA
TTTCGTATCTTTATTCTATATCCTAAAATTTTTTTGGCAAATCCCAGATTTGGCTTTGATTTTGGCATCG
GTTCGGTTCTTTCATTAAGTCCTCAGCGAGCTCGCATGGAATGCGTGCGATGAGCGACCTCATGCTATAC
CTGAGAAAGCAACCTGACCTACAGGAAAGAGTTACTCAAGAATAAGAATTTTCGTTTTAAAACCTAAGAG
TCACTTTAAAATTTGTATACACTTATTTTTTTTATAACTTATTTAATAATAAAAATCATAAATCATAAGA
AATTCGCTTATTTAGAAGTGTCAACAACGTATCTAC
