>Addgene plasmid #67551 | pCfB2197 | addgene partial sequence | sequence record 127946 | pHybLex_rev 5'-GAGTCACTTTAAAATTTGTATACAC-3'
TTAATAATAAAAATCATAAATCATAAGAAATTCGCTTATTTAGAAGTGTCAACAACGTATCTACCAACGG
AATGCGTGCGATCGCGTGCATTCATCCGCTCTAACCGAAAAGGAAGGAGTTAGACAACCTGAAGTCTAGG
TCCCTATTTATTTTTTTATAGTTATGTTAGTATTAAGAACGTTATTTATATTTCAAATTTTTCTTTTTTT
TCTGTACAGACGCGTGTACGCATGTAACATTATACTGAAAACCTTGCTTGAGAAGGTTTTGGGACGCTCG
AAGATCGCGTCAGCTGAAGCTTCGTACGCTGCAGGTCGACAACCCTTAATATAACTTCGTATAATGTATG
CTATACGAAGTTATTAGGTCTAGAGATCTGTTTAGCTTGCCTCGTCCCCGCCGGGTCACCCGGCCAGCGA
CATGGAGGCCCAGAATACCCTCCTTGACAGTCTTGACGTGCGCAGCTCAGGGGCATGATGTGACTGTCGC
CCGTACATTTAGCCCATACATCCCCATGTATAATCATTTGCATCCATACATTTTGATGGCCGCACGGCGC
GAAGCAAAAATTACGGCTCCTCGCTGCAGACCTGCGAGCAGGGAAACGCTCCCCTCACAGACGCGTTGAA
TTGTCCCCACGCCGCGCCCCTGTAGAGAAATATAAAAGGTTAGGATTTGCCACTGAGGTTCTTCTTTCAT
ATACTTCCTTTTAAAATCTTGCTAGGATACAGTTCTCACATCACATCCGAACATAAACAACCATGGGTAC
CACTCTTGACGACACGGCTTACCGGTACCGCACCAGTGTCCCGGGGGACGCCGAGGCCATCGAGGCACTG
GATGGGTCCTTCACCACCGACACCGTTTTCCGCGTCACCGCCACCGGGGACGGCTTCACCCTGCGGGAGG
TGCCGGTGGACCCGCCCCTGACCAAGGTGTTCCCCGACGACGAATCGGACGACGAATCGGACGACGGGGA
GGACGGCGAC
