>Addgene plasmid #67551 | pCfB2197 | addgene partial sequence | sequence record 127947 | pENTR-R 5'-ATGGCTCATAACACCCCTTG-3'
GTCCCACCTGACCCCATGCCGAACTCAGAAGTGAAACGCCGTAGCGCCGATGGTAGTGTGGGGACTCCCC
ATGCGAGAGTAGGGAACTGCCAGGCATCAAATAAAACGAAAGGCTCAGTCGAAAGACTGGGCCTTTCGCC
CGGGCTAATTATGGGGTGTCGCCCTTATTCGACTCTATAGTGAAGTTCCTATTCTCTAGAAAGTATAGGA
ACTTCTGAAGTGGGGATTTAAATGCGGCCGCGCTGAGGGTTTAATGTTGAGCTCTGTCCTTCATGGACTT
TTTGGACCACTTCTTCTTGGACTTCTTACCACCAGCAAGAGCGGCAGCGGCTTTGGCAGCTTTAGACAAT
TGTTGCTTTGGAGGCATGTTATATTATGTTCTGAGACGTAAGAAAGGGTGAAAATTGATGTTAGTGTCAA
AAATTATATTACAAAATACGCAGAGATATTCTAGTTCCTTTGATGAATGAATCTTTCAGAAAAAAAAGTC
AAAGCAAAAGCAAAATGGCCTGCAGACTAAACTGTATGGTGGTCTTGGAATGATAAAGATCTGTTTAATA
GATTTAGTAGATACAATAGCACATCTCATTACCCAGTTATGATTGACGTCATTCTGAGTTACAATGATCT
TAGCGACCTGTGCTCATTATTTGCTCCACTAATTCTAATTTTCCTCGCCTTTCATATTTCGTATCTTTAT
TCTATATCCTAAAATTTTTTTGGCAAATCCCAGATTTGGCTTTGATTTTGGCATCGGTTCGGTTCTTTCA
TTAAGTCCTCAGCGAGCTCGCATGGAATGCGTGCGATGAGCGACCTCATGCTATACCTGAGAAAGCAACC
TGACCTACAGGAAAGAGTTACTCAAGAATAAGAATTTTCGTTTTAAAACCTAAGAGTCACTTTAAAATTT
GTATACACTTATTTTTTTTATAACTTATTTAATAATAAAAATCATAAATCATAAGAAATTCGCTTATTTA
GAAGTGTCAACAACGTATCTAC
