>Addgene plasmid #67551 | pCfB2197 | addgene partial sequence | sequence record 127950 | L4440 5'-AGCGAGTCAGTGAGCGAG-3'
CCAGGCATCAAACTAAGCAGAAGGCCCCTGACGGATGGCCTTTTTGCGTTTCTACAAACTCTTTCTGTGT
TGTAAAACGACGGCCAGTCTTAAGCTCGGGCCCCCTGGGCGGTTCTGATAACGAGTAATCGTTAATCCGC
AAATAACGTAAAAACCCGCTTCGGCGGGTTTTTTTATGGGGGGAGTTTAGGGAAAGAGCATTTGTCAGAA
TATTTAAGGGCGCCTGTCACTTTGCTTGATATATGAGAATTATTTAACCTTATAAATGAGAAAAAAGCAA
CGCACTTTAAATAAGATACGTTGCTTTTTCGATTGATGAACACCTATAATTAAACTATTCATCTATTATT
TATGATTTTTTGTATATACAATATTTCTAGTTTGTTAAAGAGAATTAAGAAAATAAATCTCGAAAATAAT
AAAGGGAAAATCAGTTTTTGATATCAAAATTATACATGTCAACGATAATACAAAATATAATACAAACTAT
AAGATGTTATCAGTATTTATTATGCATTTAGAATAAATTTTGTGTCGCCCTTATTCGACTCACTATAGAA
GTTCCTATTCTCTAGAAAGTATAGGAACTTCACTTCATTTTATTTAAATTTGCGGCCGCGCTGAGGTCTT
AATCAATCCTCGCATTTCAGCTTCCATTATATTTGATGACTGTTTCTCAATCTTTATGTTATCTTCTTAC
ACCGTATGTGATGATATACTAATAACACGGATACTTAATAAACAGATGATGTTACAGTTTCATCCAATAC
GAACGATTATCAAATTATTGCAACATTTCCCAGTGAAATCTTCACCAAATGCTCATACAGCGTGACAATA
ATGAGCATTTTGAATTTTAAGGAAATTAATTTGTCCTCTATCTTTTGCATCCGTGCCTCCTGGATAATAA
CTTCAATCCTTGCACCACCATTGAACTTGTAACAGAGCTTTTTTTTTAACTTCTTGTCCTGGTACTGCAT
AATGAATAGCGCCAGAAGTT
